Addgene plasmid #148057: pAc5.1B-EGFP-DmPAN3-W707AG711EV765R-dsRNAres_Y
Purpose: Insect Expression of DmPAN3-W707AG711EV765R-dsRNAres
Depositing lab: Elisa Izaurralde. Depositing organization: Max Planck Institute for Developmental Biology. Publication: An asymmetric PAN3 dimer recruits a single PAN2 exonuclease to mediate mRNA deadenylation and decay. Jonas S, Christie M, Peter D, Bhandari D, Loh B, Huntzinger E, Weichenrieder O, Izaurralde E. Nat Struct Mol Biol. 2014 Jul;21(7):599-608. doi: 10.1038/nsmb.2837. Epub 2014 Jun 1. PubMed 24880343.
Backbone
  Vector backbone: Unknown
  Vector type: Insect Expression
Growth in bacteria
  Bacterial resistance: Ampicillin, 100 μg/mL
  Growth temperature: 37°C
  Growth strain: DH5alpha
  Copy number: Low Copy
Gene/Insert
  Gene/Insert name: DmPAN3-W707AG711EV765R-dsRNAres
  Species: D. melanogaster (fly)
  Entrez Gene: CG11486 (a.k.a. Dmel_CG11486, Dmel\CG11486, PAN3)
  Cloning method: Unknown
Terms and licenses: Academic/Nonprofit Terms; Industry Terms: Not Available to Industry
Depositor comments: ORF extracted from NCBI: LD14901 Plasmids from this collection were made available to the research community and donated after the lab closed. Please note that the sequence provided by the depositing laboratory may be theoretical/predicted or based on Sanger sequencing results. There may be discrepancies between sequencing results obtained by Addgene and the depositor sequence. If an Addgene verified sequence is not available, please contact before placing your order to request that our lab fully sequence the plasmid.
How to cite: pAc5.1B-EGFP-DmPAN3-W707AG711EV765R-dsRNAres_Y was a gift from Elisa Izaurralde (Addgene plasmid # 148057 ; http://n2t.net/addgene:148057 ; RRID:Addgene_148057)
