[The description below was written by a language model from this plasmid's Addgene catalogue record and pLannotate feature annotations shown in this document.]
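Description:
pAc5.1B-EGFP-DmPAN3-W707AG711EV765R-dsRNAres_Y is an 8.4 kb insect expression plasmid for producing a GFP-tagged mutant of Drosophila melanogaster PAN3 in fly cells. The catalogue lists the backbone as unknown, although the name and annotated parts point to a pAc5.1-type vector. It is maintained in E. coli through a ColE1/pUC-type origin and an ampicillin resistance gene (β-lactamase with its own promoter). The catalogue records it as low copy, even though the annotated origin is of a type usually described as high copy. Short fragments of a tetracycline resistance gene and SV40 large T antigen are also annotated; these appear to be non-functional backbone remnants. No marker for selection in insect cells is annotated.

Expression is driven by the constitutive Drosophila actin 5C promoter. It is followed by EGFP, placed directly upstream of the PAN3 coding sequence (CG11486) so that the protein carries an N-terminal fluorescent tag, with an SV40 polyadenylation signal downstream. A V5 epitope sequence lies after the PAN3 ORF, but the record does not show whether it is in frame and translated or separated from PAN3 by a stop codon.

PAN3 is the regulatory subunit of the PAN2–PAN3 deadenylase complex, which shortens mRNA poly(A) tails. The insert name indicates three substitutions (W707A, G711E, V765R) and a "dsRNAres" version, implying that the sequence was altered to escape a dsRNA targeting the endogenous transcript. That design suits complementation experiments in which native PAN3 is depleted by RNAi and replaced with the mutant. The record does not state what the substitutions disrupt, though the associated study concerns how a PAN3 dimer recruits PAN2.
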