Features (pLannotate 1.2.2; 10 found; start..end, strand, type, name):
     56..2568    +  promoter       Ac5 promoter: Drosophila melanogaster actin 5C promoter
   2588..3304    +  CDS            EGFP: EGFP is a basic (constitutively fluorescent) green fluorescent protein published in 1996, derived from Aequorea victoria. It is reported to be a rapidly-maturing weak dimer with moderate acid sensitivity.
   3320..5689    +  CDS            PAN3: PAN3_DROME - Experimental evidence at protein level: Swiss-Prot protein existence level 1. Regulatory subunit of the poly(A)-nuclease (PAN) deadenylation complex, one of two cytoplasmic mRNA deadenylases involved in general and miRNA-mediated mRNA turnover. PAN specifically shortens poly(A) tails of RNA and the activity is stimulated by poly(A)-binding protein (PABP). PAN deadenylation is followed by rapid degradation of the shortened mRNA tails by the CCR4-NOT complex. Deadenylated mRNAs are then degraded by two alternative mechanisms, namely exosome-mediated 3'-5' exonucleolytic degradation,
   5728..5769    +  CDS            V5 tag: epitope tag from simian virus 5
   5869..6003    -  polyA_signal   SV40 poly(A) signal: SV40 polyadenylation signal
   6026..6110    -  CDS            large T antigen (fragment): large T antigen from SV40 (simian virus 40)
   6111..6581    +  CDS            TcR (fragment): tetracycline efflux protein; tet; confers resistance to tetracycline
   6625..7213    -  rep_origin     ori: high-copy-number ColE1/pMB1/pBR322/pUC origin of replication
   7384..8244    -  CDS            AmpR: β-lactamase; bla; confers resistance to ampicillin, carbenicillin, and related antibiotics
   8245..8349    -  promoter       AmpR promoter: bla
>Addgene plasmid #148057 | pAc5.1B-EGFP-DmPAN3-W707AG711EV765R-dsRNAres_Y | depositor full sequence | sequence record 290504 | Full Sequence
CTTCAAGGAATTAATTCTATATTCTAAAAACACAAATGATACTTCTAAAAAAAATCATGAATGGCATCAA
CTCTGAATCAAATCTTTGCAGATGCACCTACTTCTCATTTCCACTGTCACATCATTTTTCCAGATCTCGC
TGCCTGTTATGTGGCCCACAAACCAAGACACGTTTTATGGCCATTAAAGCTGGCTGATCGTCGCCAAACA
CCAAATACATATCAATATGTACATTCGAGAAAGAAGCGATCAAAGAAGCGTCTTCGGGCGAGTAGGAGAA
TGCGGAGGAGAAGGAGAACGAGCTGATCTAGTATCTCTCCACAATCCAATGCCAACTGACCAACTGGCCA
TATTCGGAGCAATTTGAAGCCAATTTCCATCGCCTGGCGATCGCTCCATTCTTGGCTATATGTTTTTCAC
CGTTCCCGGGGCCATTTTCAAAGACTCGTCGGTAAGATAAGATTGTGTCACTCGCTGTCTCTCTTCATTT
GTCGAAGAATGCTGAGGAATTTCGCGATGACGTCGGCGAGTATTTTGAAGAATGAGAATAATTTGTATTT
ATACGAAAATCAGTTAGTGGAATTTTCTACAAAAACATGTTATCTATAGATAATTTTGTTGCAAAATATG
TTGACTATGACAAAGATTGTATGTATATACCTTTAATGTATTCTCATTTTCTTATGTATTTATAATGGCA
ATGATGATACTGATGATATTTTAAGATGATGCCAGACCACAGGCTGATTTCTGCGTCTTTTGCCGAACGC
AGTGCATGTGCGGTTGTTGTTTTTTGGAATAGTTTCAATTTTCGGACTGTCCGCTTTGATTTCAGTTTCT
TGGCTTATTCAAAAAGCAAAGTAAAGCCAAAAAAGCGAGATGGCAATACCAAATGCGGCAAAACGGTAGT
GGAAGGAAAGGGGTGCGGGGCAGCGGAAGGAAGGGTGGGGCGGGGCGTGGCGGGGTCTGTGGCTGGGCGC
GACGTCACCGACGTTGGAGCCACTCCTTTGACCATGTGTGCGTGTGTGTATTATTCGTGTCTCGCCACTC
GCCGGTTGTTTTTTTCTTTTTATCTCGCTCTCTCTAGCGCCATCTCGTACGCATGCTCAACGCACCGCAT
GTTGCCGTGTCCTTTATGCGTCATTTTGGCTCGAAATAGGCAATTATTTAAACAAAGATTAGTCAACGAA
AACGCTAAAATAAATAAGTCTACAATATGGTTACTTATTGCCATGTGTGTGCAGCCAACGATAGCAACAA
AAGCAACAACACAGTGGCTTTCCCTCTTTCACTTTTTGTTTGCAAGCGCGTGCGAGCAAGACGGCACGAC
CGGCAAACGCAATTACGCTGACAAAGAGCAGACGAAGTTTTGGCCGAAAAACATCAAGGCGCCTGATACG
AATGCATTTGCAATAACAATTGCGATATTTAATATTGTTTATGAAGCTGTTTGACTTCAAAACACACAAA
AAAAAAAATAAAACAAATTATTTGAAAGAGAATTAGGAATCGGACAGCTTATCGTTACGGGCTAACAGCA
CACCGAGACGAAATAGCTTACCTGACGTCACAGCCTCTGGAAGAACTGCCGCCAAGCAGAGAGAGAGAGA
AAAAGAGGGAGAGCAGCTTAGACCGCATGTGCTTGTGTGTGAGGCGTCTCTCTCTTCGTCTCCTGTTTGC
GCAAACGCATAGACTGCACTGAGAAAATCGATTACCTATTTTTTATGAATGAATATTTGCACTATTACTA
TTCAAAACTATTAAGATAGCAATCACATTCAATAGCCAAATACTATACCACCTGAGCGATGCAACGAAAT
GATCAATTTGAGCAAAAATGCTGCATATTTAGGACGGCATCATTATAGAAATGCTTCTTGCTGTGTACTT
TTCTCTCGTCTGGCAGCTGTTTCGCCGTTATTGTTAAAACCGGCTTAAGTTAGGTGTGTTTTCTACGACT
AGTGATGCCCCTACTAGAAGATGTGTGTTGCACAAATGTCCCTGAATAACCAATTTGAAGTGCAGATAGC
AGTAAACGTAAGCTAATATGAATATTATTTAACTGTAATGTTTTAATATCGCTGGACATTACTAATAAAC
CCACTATAAACACATGTACATATGTATGTTTTGGCATACAATGAGTAGTTGGGGAAAAAATGTGTAAAAG
CACCGTGACCATCACAGCATAAAGATAACCAGCTGAAGTATCGAATATGAGTAACCCCCAAATTGAATCA
CATGCCGCAACTGATAGGACCCATGGAAGTACACTCTTCATGGCGATATACAAGACACACACAAGCACGA
ACACCCAGTTGCGGAGGAAATTCTCCGTAAATGAAAACCCAATCGGCGAACAATTCATACCCATATATGG
TAAAAGTTTTGAACGCGACTTGAGAGCGGAGAGCATTGCGGCTGATAAGGTTTTAGCGCTAAGCGGGCTT
TATAAAACGGGCTGCGGGACCAGTTTTCATATCACTACCGTTTGAGTTCTTGTGCTGTGTGGATACTCCT
CCCGACACAAAGCCGCTCCATCAGCCAGCAGTCGTCTAATCCAGAGACCCCGGATCGGGGTACCAACATG
GTGAGCAAGGGCGAGGAGCTGTTCACCGGGGTGGTGCCCATCCTGGTCGAGCTGGACGGCGACGTAAACG
GCCACAAGTTCAGCGTGTCCGGCGAGGGCGAGGGCGATGCCACCTACGGCAAGCTGACCCTGAAGTTCAT
CTGCACCACCGGCAAGCTGCCCGTGCCCTGGCCCACCCTCGTGACCACCCTGACCTACGGCGTGCAGTGC
TTCAGCCGCTACCCCGACCACATGAAGCAGCACGACTTCTTCAAGTCCGCCATGCCCGAAGGCTACGTCC
AGGAGCGCACCATCTTCTTCAAGGACGACGGCAACTACAAGACCCGCGCCGAGGTGAAGTTCGAGGGCGA
CACCCTGGTGAACCGCATCGAGCTGAAGGGCATCGACTTCAAGGAGGACGGCAACATCCTGGGGCACAAG
CTGGAGTACAACTACAACAGCCACAACGTCTATATCATGGCCGACAAGCAGAAGAACGGCATCAAGGTGA
ACTTCAAGATCCGCCACAACATCGAGGACGGCAGCGTGCAGCTCGCCGACCACTACCAGCAGAACACCCC
CATCGGCGACGGCCCCGTGCTGCTGCCCGACAACCACTACCTGAGCACCCAGTCCGCCCTGAGCAAAGAC
CCCAACGAGAAGCGCGATCACATGGTCCTGCTGGAGTTCGTGACCGCCGCCGGGATCACTCTCGGCATGG
ACGAGCTGTACAAGCCAAGCTTGAATTCTATGTGTTCCACATACGGCCTGCTTTCATTCGAATTCTCGGA
CACCGCCGCCATGGACCCGATCTTTTTTTCCCCGACCAACGGCATTCCCAGTGAATCGAAGCTGGCTACA
TACATGAACCGCCAAAACGTGGCTACGCCCTCCGGATACGGTTTGAACAATGGATTTAGTCTTCTCAACC
TGGACTCCCCGCTCAACAAGAAAAGCCAAGTGACCCCCCAATCCCCGGAATTTATCCCCACCCGTCTCGG
ATCCACCCCGAATTTTTACGCCCCGTACCATAATGCCCCGATGCAGCTATCGAACGGACTGAACGGAGTG
AACGGTCTAACGGCTGCTGCTGCTGCGGCCGCCGCCGCTGCTGCTGCTGCTGCTGCTGCCGTCCCGAGCA
GCACCAGTTCCGCCAGCAGCGCTTCCGTCACGATTTCCAAGACCGCTAATGGCGGAGCTAGCATGCTGGC
TTTGCAGAAAACGGCTAGCATTGCTTCAGTTACGATTGCCCAGCAACAACCGCAACACCCGCAAAAGCAA
CAGCAACACCCCCCCTCCGTCGGAGGCGGCGCCGTCAGCGCTGCTAGCGCTCCGATCGCTATCTCGGGAG
CCCCGCCCAACCCGGCTGCGGCCCCCTTTGTGTCCTCCATGAGCGCCCAAACCCCCTTGAAAGGACGAGG
AGCTATGATGCGTCAAGAGTCGCCGACCGCTGCTATGATCTCCGGAGCCGGTCCGGGCGAAAAATCGCCA
CCGCACGGGATGACGCCGCACGGAGCATCGCCCATACCATCAGCGCTGCCCACCAGCGTGCACCAGGAGA
ACGTAGGCGGCACCATATACTTCTATCCGACTGCCAACGCACAGAACAGCCAGCCCGTCGTCAATTCCAT
GGTGGTGGATGGAACGCATCCGGCTCTCCATGGCGTGAGTGCTGTGGCGCCGATGAGTGCGGGCGTTCCG
GCGGCCATGATGTACACGGGGCATGTGTATCCGGGACCGTCCTCCAACGTGGTCACCATGCAGCCAAAGA
CGCTGCTGGAGTCGGCCTTCTTTATGCCCGACGAGATGCGCGCCGAAGTCCTCGCCCGCAACGAGATCTC
TAACCTGATCATGGACGCAGCGGAGGCTGCGCAGCACGCTCTACCGCTGGAGGTGGAGAACTACCATGCC
CTGTATCCACTGGAACCGCCGGCGCAGCCGTTGCACGCCAAGCTCACGTTCCCCGCCACCACTTATAGGG
CCACGCACAACACGACGGGCTACAAGTACTGCCTGCGAAGAATACATGGTTTCCGCCTGCAGTCGACCAA
GTGCATGACGCTGGTGGAGATGTGGAAGAAGCTGCAGCACACGAATGTGGTACAACTGCGTGAGGTGTTC
ACGACGAAAGCATTTGGTGATAACTCTTTAGTATTAGTGTACGACTATCATCCCGGCTCACAAACATTAC
TGGCCAAATACTTCACTCCGGCGCCAGAGACCAACGGGTACACTGATCCATTCCAAGGCGAGGCCCGCCC
CTTCAGTCATAAGAGTAACATGCAGCGAACGAGCAATGGACCGCTGCTACCGGAGGCCACCATCTGGTCG
ATCATCATGCAGCTGACCGCCGGCTTAAAAGCCATCCACCATGCCGGTCTTGCCTGCAAGGTTCTGGATC
CCACAAAGATTATAGTGACGGGCAAGCGTGTACGGTTTAGCTCATGCTGCATTTCGGATATAACGCAATT
CGATCCGAATGCATCCAATCCCTTGGCGCTGGTTAATATGCATCAGCAGGACGATCTGACCGCTTTGGGT
CGCTTAGTATTAGCTTTGGCCTGCCGCTGTCTTCAATCCGTGCAACGCGACAATGTCCAGTCCAGCATCG
ATATGGTCACGCGAAACTACTCCACCGATCTGCGAAACTTTATTGTTTACCTCTTCACCACCAATAATCG
TCGCTCCGTGACCGACCTGATGCCGATGATTGGTGCCCGCTTCTATACGCAACTGGATGCACTGCAGAGC
AAAATTGATATGCAGGAGGACGAGTTGGCCAAGGAGATGGAGAACGGGCGGTTATATCGCATTTTGGTCA
AACTTAATAGCATCAACGAGCGACCCGACTTTAATCTGGACTGCACTGCGTCTGAGACTGAGGATAGATA
CATGTTGAAATTATTCCGTGATTATTTGTTCCATTCCGTCACTGAGGATGGCCGGCCCTGGCTAGATCAC
GCACACATTGTACAATGCCTCAACAAGCTGGATGCTGGCTCCATAGAGCGCGTGCAACTGATGTCCCGCG
ACGAGCAATCGCGACTCATCGTCTCCTATGCTGAACTCAAGAATTGTCTGGAGAACGCCTTCTCCGAACT
GATGTCAAGTGCGGCCAACTGAGCGGCCGCTCGAGTCTAGAGGGCCCGCGGTTCGAAGGTAAGCCTATCC
CTAACCCTCTCCTCGGTCTCGATTCTACGCGTACCGGTCATCATCACCATCACCATTGAGTTTAAACCCG
CTGATCAGCCTCGACTGTGCCTTCTAAGGCCTGAGCTCGCTGATCAGCCTCGATCGAGGATCCAGACATG
ATAAGATACATTGATGAGTTTGGACAAACCACAACTAGAATGCAGTGAAAAAAATGCTTTATTTGTGAAA
TTTGTGATGCTATTGCTTTATTTGTAACCATTATAAGCTGCAATAAACAAGTTAACAACAACAATTGCAT
TCATTTTATGTTTCAGGTTCAGGGGGAGGTGTGGGAGGTTTTTTAAAGCAAGTAAAACCTCTACAAATGT
GGTATGGCTGATTATGATCAGTCGACCGATGCCCTTGAGAGCCTTCAACCCAGTCAGCTCCTTCCGGTGG
GCGCGGGGCATGACTATCGTCGCCGCACTTATGACTGTCTTCTTTATCATGCAACTCGTAGGACAGGTGC
CGGCAGCGCTCTGGGTCATTTTCGGCGAGGACCGCTTTCGCTGGAGCGCGACGATGATCGGCCTGTCGCT
TGCGGTATTCGGAATCTTGCACGCCCTCGCTCAAGCCTTCGTCACTGGTCCCGCCACCAAACGTTTCGGC
GAGAAGCAGGCCATTATCGCCGGCATGGCGGCCGACGCGCTGGGCTACGTCTTGCTGGCGTTCGCGACGC
GAGGCTGGATGGCCTTCCCCATTATGATTCTTCTCGCTTCCGGCGGCATCGGGATGCCCGCGTTGCAGGC
CATGCTGTCCAGGCAGGTAGATGACGACCATCAGGGACAGCTTCAAGGATCGCTCGCGGCTCTTACCAGC
CAGCAAAAGGCCAGGAACCGTAAAAAGGCCGCGTTGCTGGCGTTTTTCCATAGGCTCCGCCCCCCTGACG
AGCATCACAAAAATCGACGCTCAAGTCAGAGGTGGCGAAACCCGACAGGACTATAAAGATACCAGGCGTT
TCCCCCTGGAAGCTCCCTCGTGCGCTCTCCTGTTCCGACCCTGCCGCTTACCGGATACCTGTCCGCCTTT
CTCCCTTCGGGAAGCGTGGCGCTTTCTCAATGCTCACGCTGTAGGTATCTCAGTTCGGTGTAGGTCGTTC
GCTCCAAGCTGGGCTGTGTGCACGAACCCCCCGTTCAGCCCGACCGCTGCGCCTTATCCGGTAACTATCG
TCTTGAGTCCAACCCGGTAAGACACGACTTATCGCCACTGGCAGCAGCCACTGGTAACAGGATTAGCAGA
GCGAGGTATGTAGGCGGTGCTACAGAGTTCTTGAAGTGGTGGCCTAACTACGGCTACACTAGAAGGACAG
TATTTGGTATCTGCGCTCTGCTGAAGCCAGTTACCTTCGGAAAAAGAGTTGGTAGCTCTTGATCCGGCAA
ACAAACCACCGCTGGTAGCGGTGGTTTTTTTGTTTGCAAGCAGCAGATTACGCGCAGAAAAAAAGGATCT
CAAGAAGATCCTTTGATCTTTTCTACGGGGTCTGACGCTCAGTGGAACGAAAACTCACGTTAAGGGATTT
TGGTCATGAGATTATCAAAAAGGATCTTCACCTAGATCCTTTTAAATTAAAAATGAAGTTTTAAATCAAT
CTAAAGTATATATGAGTAAACTTGGTCTGACAGTTACCAATGCTTAATCAGTGAGGCACCTATCTCAGCG
ATCTGTCTATTTCGTTCATCCATAGTTGCCTGACTCCCCGTCGTGTAGATAACTACGATACGGGAGGGCT
TACCATCTGGCCCCAGTGCTGCAATGATACCGCGAGACCCACGCTCACCGGCTCCAGATTTATCAGCAAT
AAACCAGCCAGCCGGAAGGGCCGAGCGCAGAAGTGGTCCTGCAACTTTATCCGCCTCCATCCAGTCTATT
AATTGTTGCCGGGAAGCTAGAGTAAGTAGTTCGCCAGTTAATAGTTTGCGCAACGTTGTTGCCATTGCTG
CAGGCATCGTGGTGTCACGCTCGTCGTTTGGTATGGCTTCATTCAGCTCCGGTTCCCAACGATCAAGGCG
AGTTACATGATCCCCCATGTTGTGCAAAAAAGCGGTTAGCTCCTTCGGTCCTCCGATCGTTGTCAGAAGT
AAGTTGGCCGCAGTGTTATCACTCATGGTTATGGCAGCACTGCATAATTCTCTTACTGTCATGCCATCCG
TAAGATGCTTTTCTGTGACTGGTGAGTACTCAACCAAGTCATTCTGAGAATAGTGTATGCGGCGACCGAG
TTGCTCTTGCCCGGCGTCAACACGGGATAATACCGCGCCACATAGCAGAACTTTAAAAGTGCTCATCATT
GGAAAACGTTCTTCGGGGCGAAAACTCTCAAGGATCTTACCGCTGTTGAGATCCAGTTCGATGTAACCCA
CTCGTGCACCCAACTGATCTTCAGCATCTTTTACTTTCACCAGCGTTTCTGGGTGAGCAAAAACAGGAAG
GCAAAATGCCGCAAAAAAGGGAATAAGGGCGACACGGAAATGTTGAATACTCATACTCTTCCTTTTTCAA
TATTATTGAAGCATTTATCAGGGTTATTGTCTCATGAGCGGATACATATTTGAATGTATTTAGAAAAATA
AACAAATAGGGGTTCCGCGCACATTTCCCCGAAAAGTGCCACCTGACGTCTAAGAAACCATTATTATCAT
GACATTAACCTATAAAAATAGGCGTATCACGAGGCCCTTTCGT
